>Addgene plasmid #172471 | pX458_sgRNA_Ago1_6 | depositor full sequence | sequence record 334594 | Depositor sequence
GAGGGCCTATTTCCCATGATTCCTTCATATTTGCATATACGATACAAGGCTGTTAGAGAGATAATTGGAA
TTAATTTGACTGTAAACACAAAGATATTAGTACAAAATACGTGACGTAGAAAGTAATAATTTCTTGGGTA
GTTTGCAGTTTTAAAATTATGTTTTAAAATGGACTATCATATGCTTACCGTAACTTGAAAGTATTTCGAT
TTCTTGGCTTTATATATCTTGTGGAAAGGACGAAACACCGGGCAGCTTTCCAGTGGAAGAGTTTTAGAGC
TAGAAATAGCAAGTTAAAATAAGGCTAGTCCGTTATCAACTTGAAAAAGTGGCACCGAGTCGGTGCTTTT
TTGTTTTAGAGCTAGAAATAGCAAGTTAAAATAAGGCTAGTCCGTTTTTAGCGCGTGCGCCAATTCTGCA
GACAAATGGCTCTAGAGGTACCCGTTACATAACTTACGGTAAATGGCCCGCCTGGCTGACCGCCCAACGA
CCCCCGCCCATTGACGTCAATAGTAACGCCAATAGGGACTTTCCATTGACGTCAATGGGTGGAGTATTTA
CGGTAAACTGCCCACTTGGCAGTACATCAAGTGTATCATATGCCAAGTACGCCCCCTATTGACGTCAATG
ACGGTAAATGGCCCGCCTGGCATTGTGCCCAGTACATGACCTTATGGGACTTTCCTACTTGGCAGTACAT
CTACGTATTAGTCATCGCTATTACCATGGTCGAGGTGAGCCCCACGTTCTGCTTCACTCTCCCCATCTCC
CCCCCCTCCCCACCCCCAATTTTGTATTTATTTATTTTTTAATTATTTTGTGCAGCGATGGGGGCGGGGG
GGGGGGGGGGGCGCGCGCCAGGCGGGGCGGGGCGGGGCGAGGGGCGGGGCGGGGCGAGGCGGAGAGGTGC
GGCGGCAGCCAATCAGAGCGGCGCGCTCCGAAAGTTTCCTTTTATGGCGAGGCGGCGGCGGCGGCGGCCC
TATAAAAAGCGAAGCGCGCGGCGGGCGGGAGTCGCTGCGACGCTGCCTTCGCCCCGTGCCCCGCTCCGCC
GCCGCCTCGCGCCGCCCGCCCCGGCTCTGACTGACCGCGTTACTCCCACAGGTGAGCGGGCGGGACGGCC
CTTCTCCTCCGGGCTGTAATTAGCTGAGCAAGAGGTAAGGGTTTAAGGGATGGTTGGTTGGTGGGGTATT
AATGTTTAATTACCTGGAGCACCTGCCTGAAATCACTTTTTTTCAGGTTGGACCGGTGCCACCATGGACT
ATAAGGACCACGACGGAGACTACAAGGATCATGATATTGATTACAAAGACGATGACGATAAGATGGCCCC
AAAGAAGAAGCGGAAGGTCGGTATCCACGGAGTCCCAGCAGCCGACAAGAAGTACAGCATCGGCCTGGAC
ATCGGCACCAACTCTGTGGGCTGGGCCGTGATCACCGACGAGTACAAGGTGCCCAGCAAGAAATTCAAGG
TGCTGGGCAACACCGACCGGCACAGCATCAAGAAGAACCTGATCGGAGCCCTGCTGTTCGACAGCGGCGA
AACAGCCGAGGCCACCCGGCTGAAGAGAACCGCCAGAAGAAGATACACCAGACGGAAGAACCGGATCTGC
TATCTGCAAGAGATCTTCAGCAACGAGATGGCCAAGGTGGACGACAGCTTCTTCCACAGACTGGAAGAGT
CCTTCCTGGTGGAAGAGGATAAGAAGCACGAGCGGCACCCCATCTTCGGCAACATCGTGGACGAGGTGGC
CTACCACGAGAAGTACCCCACCATCTACCACCTGAGAAAGAAACTGGTGGACAGCACCGACAAGGCCGAC
CTGCGGCTGATCTATCTGGCCCTGGCCCACATGATCAAGTTCCGGGGCCACTTCCTGATCGAGGGCGACC
TGAACCCCGACAACAGCGACGTGGACAAGCTGTTCATCCAGCTGGTGCAGACCTACAACCAGCTGTTCGA
GGAAAACCCCATCAACGCCAGCGGCGTGGACGCCAAGGCCATCCTGTCTGCCAGACTGAGCAAGAGCAGA
CGGCTGGAAAATCTGATCGCCCAGCTGCCCGGCGAGAAGAAGAATGGCCTGTTCGGAAACCTGATTGCCC
TGAGCCTGGGCCTGACCCCCAACTTCAAGAGCAACTTCGACCTGGCCGAGGATGCCAAACTGCAGCTGAG
CAAGGACACCTACGACGACGACCTGGACAACCTGCTGGCCCAGATCGGCGACCAGTACGCCGACCTGTTT
CTGGCCGCCAAGAACCTGTCCGACGCCATCCTGCTGAGCGACATCCTGAGAGTGAACACCGAGATCACCA
AGGCCCCCCTGAGCGCCTCTATGATCAAGAGATACGACGAGCACCACCAGGACCTGACCCTGCTGAAAGC
TCTCGTGCGGCAGCAGCTGCCTGAGAAGTACAAAGAGATTTTCTTCGACCAGAGCAAGAACGGCTACGCC
GGCTACATTGACGGCGGAGCCAGCCAGGAAGAGTTCTACAAGTTCATCAAGCCCATCCTGGAAAAGATGG
ACGGCACCGAGGAACTGCTCGTGAAGCTGAACAGAGAGGACCTGCTGCGGAAGCAGCGGACCTTCGACAA
CGGCAGCATCCCCCACCAGATCCACCTGGGAGAGCTGCACGCCATTCTGCGGCGGCAGGAAGATTTTTAC
CCATTCCTGAAGGACAACCGGGAAAAGATCGAGAAGATCCTGACCTTCCGCATCCCCTACTACGTGGGCC
CTCTGGCCAGGGGAAACAGCAGATTCGCCTGGATGACCAGAAAGAGCGAGGAAACCATCACCCCCTGGAA
CTTCGAGGAAGTGGTGGACAAGGGCGCTTCCGCCCAGAGCTTCATCGAGCGGATGACCAACTTCGATAAG
AACCTGCCCAACGAGAAGGTGCTGCCCAAGCACAGCCTGCTGTACGAGTACTTCACCGTGTATAACGAGC
TGACCAAAGTGAAATACGTGACCGAGGGAATGAGAAAGCCCGCCTTCCTGAGCGGCGAGCAGAAAAAGGC
CATCGTGGACCTGCTGTTCAAGACCAACCGGAAAGTGACCGTGAAGCAGCTGAAAGAGGACTACTTCAAG
AAAATCGAGTGCTTCGACTCCGTGGAAATCTCCGGCGTGGAAGATCGGTTCAACGCCTCCCTGGGCACAT
ACCACGATCTGCTGAAAATTATCAAGGACAAGGACTTCCTGGACAATGAGGAAAACGAGGACATTCTGGA
AGATATCGTGCTGACCCTGACACTGTTTGAGGACAGAGAGATGATCGAGGAACGGCTGAAAACCTATGCC
CACCTGTTCGACGACAAAGTGATGAAGCAGCTGAAGCGGCGGAGATACACCGGCTGGGGCAGGCTGAGCC
GGAAGCTGATCAACGGCATCCGGGACAAGCAGTCCGGCAAGACAATCCTGGATTTCCTGAAGTCCGACGG
CTTCGCCAACAGAAACTTCATGCAGCTGATCCACGACGACAGCCTGACCTTTAAAGAGGACATCCAGAAA
GCCCAGGTGTCCGGCCAGGGCGATAGCCTGCACGAGCACATTGCCAATCTGGCCGGCAGCCCCGCCATTA
AGAAGGGCATCCTGCAGACAGTGAAGGTGGTGGACGAGCTCGTGAAAGTGATGGGCCGGCACAAGCCCGA
GAACATCGTGATCGAAATGGCCAGAGAGAACCAGACCACCCAGAAGGGACAGAAGAACAGCCGCGAGAGA
ATGAAGCGGATCGAAGAGGGCATCAAAGAGCTGGGCAGCCAGATCCTGAAAGAACACCCCGTGGAAAACA
CCCAGCTGCAGAACGAGAAGCTGTACCTGTACTACCTGCAGAATGGGCGGGATATGTACGTGGACCAGGA
ACTGGACATCAACCGGCTGTCCGACTACGATGTGGACCATATCGTGCCTCAGAGCTTTCTGAAGGACGAC
TCCATCGACAACAAGGTGCTGACCAGAAGCGACAAGAACCGGGGCAAGAGCGACAACGTGCCCTCCGAAG
AGGTCGTGAAGAAGATGAAGAACTACTGGCGGCAGCTGCTGAACGCCAAGCTGATTACCCAGAGAAAGTT
CGACAATCTGACCAAGGCCGAGAGAGGCGGCCTGAGCGAACTGGATAAGGCCGGCTTCATCAAGAGACAG
CTGGTGGAAACCCGGCAGATCACAAAGCACGTGGCACAGATCCTGGACTCCCGGATGAACACTAAGTACG
ACGAGAATGACAAGCTGATCCGGGAAGTGAAAGTGATCACCCTGAAGTCCAAGCTGGTGTCCGATTTCCG
GAAGGATTTCCAGTTTTACAAAGTGCGCGAGATCAACAACTACCACCACGCCCACGACGCCTACCTGAAC
GCCGTCGTGGGAACCGCCCTGATCAAAAAGTACCCTAAGCTGGAAAGCGAGTTCGTGTACGGCGACTACA
AGGTGTACGACGTGCGGAAGATGATCGCCAAGAGCGAGCAGGAAATCGGCAAGGCTACCGCCAAGTACTT
CTTCTACAGCAACATCATGAACTTTTTCAAGACCGAGATTACCCTGGCCAACGGCGAGATCCGGAAGCGG
CCTCTGATCGAGACAAACGGCGAAACCGGGGAGATCGTGTGGGATAAGGGCCGGGATTTTGCCACCGTGC
GGAAAGTGCTGAGCATGCCCCAAGTGAATATCGTGAAAAAGACCGAGGTGCAGACAGGCGGCTTCAGCAA
AGAGTCTATCCTGCCCAAGAGGAACAGCGATAAGCTGATCGCCAGAAAGAAGGACTGGGACCCTAAGAAG
TACGGCGGCTTCGACAGCCCCACCGTGGCCTATTCTGTGCTGGTGGTGGCCAAAGTGGAAAAGGGCAAGT
CCAAGAAACTGAAGAGTGTGAAAGAGCTGCTGGGGATCACCATCATGGAAAGAAGCAGCTTCGAGAAGAA
TCCCATCGACTTTCTGGAAGCCAAGGGCTACAAAGAAGTGAAAAAGGACCTGATCATCAAGCTGCCTAAG
TACTCCCTGTTCGAGCTGGAAAACGGCCGGAAGAGAATGCTGGCCTCTGCCGGCGAACTGCAGAAGGGAA
ACGAACTGGCCCTGCCCTCCAAATATGTGAACTTCCTGTACCTGGCCAGCCACTATGAGAAGCTGAAGGG
CTCCCCCGAGGATAATGAGCAGAAACAGCTGTTTGTGGAACAGCACAAGCACTACCTGGACGAGATCATC
GAGCAGATCAGCGAGTTCTCCAAGAGAGTGATCCTGGCCGACGCTAATCTGGACAAAGTGCTGTCCGCCT
ACAACAAGCACCGGGATAAGCCCATCAGAGAGCAGGCCGAGAATATCATCCACCTGTTTACCCTGACCAA
TCTGGGAGCCCCTGCCGCCTTCAAGTACTTTGACACCACCATCGACCGGAAGAGGTACACCAGCACCAAA
GAGGTGCTGGACGCCACCCTGATCCACCAGAGCATCACCGGCCTGTACGAGACACGGATCGACCTGTCTC
AGCTGGGAGGCGACAAAAGGCCGGCGGCCACGAAAAAGGCCGGCCAGGCAAAAAAGAAAAAGGAATTCGG
CAGTGGAGAGGGCAGAGGAAGTCTGCTAACATGCGGTGACGTCGAGGAGAATCCTGGCCCAGTGAGCAAG
GGCGAGGAGCTGTTCACCGGGGTGGTGCCCATCCTGGTCGAGCTGGACGGCGACGTAAACGGCCACAAGT
TCAGCGTGTCCGGCGAGGGCGAGGGCGATGCCACCTACGGCAAGCTGACCCTGAAGTTCATCTGCACCAC
CGGCAAGCTGCCCGTGCCCTGGCCCACCCTCGTGACCACCCTGACCTACGGCGTGCAGTGCTTCAGCCGC
TACCCCGACCACATGAAGCAGCACGACTTCTTCAAGTCCGCCATGCCCGAAGGCTACGTCCAGGAGCGCA
CCATCTTCTTCAAGGACGACGGCAACTACAAGACCCGCGCCGAGGTGAAGTTCGAGGGCGACACCCTGGT
GAACCGCATCGAGCTGAAGGGCATCGACTTCAAGGAGGACGGCAACATCCTGGGGCACAAGCTGGAGTAC
AACTACAACAGCCACAACGTCTATATCATGGCCGACAAGCAGAAGAACGGCATCAAGGTGAACTTCAAGA
TCCGCCACAACATCGAGGACGGCAGCGTGCAGCTCGCCGACCACTACCAGCAGAACACCCCCATCGGCGA
CGGCCCCGTGCTGCTGCCCGACAACCACTACCTGAGCACCCAGTCCGCCCTGAGCAAAGACCCCAACGAG
AAGCGCGATCACATGGTCCTGCTGGAGTTCGTGACCGCCGCCGGGATCACTCTCGGCATGGACGAGCTGT
ACAAGGAATTCTAACTAGAGCTCGCTGATCAGCCTCGACTGTGCCTTCTAGTTGCCAGCCATCTGTTGTT
TGCCCCTCCCCCGTGCCTTCCTTGACCCTGGAAGGTGCCACTCCCACTGTCCTTTCCTAATAAAATGAGG
AAATTGCATCGCATTGTCTGAGTAGGTGTCATTCTATTCTGGGGGGTGGGGTGGGGCAGGACAGCAAGGG
GGAGGATTGGGAAGAGAATAGCAGGCATGCTGGGGAGCGGCCGCAGGAACCCCTAGTGATGGAGTTGGCC
ACTCCCTCTCTGCGCGCTCGCTCGCTCACTGAGGCCGGGCGACCAAAGGTCGCCCGACGCCCGGGCTTTG
CCCGGGCGGCCTCAGTGAGCGAGCGAGCGCGCAGCTGCCTGCAGGGGCGCCTGATGCGGTATTTTCTCCT
TACGCATCTGTGCGGTATTTCACACCGCATA
[142 nt withheld, positions 6752-6893]
C
[141 nt withheld, positions 6895-7035]
CCTTTGACGTTGGAGTCCACGTTCTTT
[37 nt withheld, positions 7063-7099]
ACCCTATCTCGGGCTATTCTTTTGATTTATAAGGGATTTTGCCGATTTCGGCCTATTGGTTAAAAAATGA
GCTGATTTAACAAAAATTTAACGCGAATTTTAACAAAATATTAACGTTTACAATTTTATGGTGCACTCTC
AGTACAATCTGCTCTGATGCCGCATAGTTAAGCCAGCCCCGACACCCGCCAACACCCGCTGACGCGCCCT
GACGGGCTTGTCTGCTCCCGGCATCCGCTTACAGACAAGCTGTGACCGTCTCCGGGAGCTGCATGTGTCA
GAGGTTTTCACCGTCATCACCGAAACGCGCGAGACGAAAGGGCCTCGTGATACGCCTATTTTTATAGGTT
AATGTCATGATAATAATGGTTTCTTAGACGTCAGGTGGCACTTTTCGGGGAAATGTGCGCGGAACCCCTA
TTTGTTTATTTTTCTAAATACATTCAAATATGTATCCGCTCATGAGACAATAACCCTGATAAATGCTTCA
ATAATATTGAAAAAGGAAGAGTATGAGTATTCAACATTTCCGTGTCGCCCTTATTCCCTTTTTTGCGGCA
TTTTGCCTTCCTGTTTTTGCTCACCCAGAAACGCTGGTGAAAGTAAAAGATGCTGAAGATCAGTTGGGTG
CACGAGTGGGTTACATCGAACTGGATCTCAACAGCGGTAAGATCCTTGAGAGTTTTCGCCCCGAAGAACG
TTTTCCAATGATGAGCACTTTTAAAGTTCTGCTATGTGGCGCGGTATTATCCCGTATTGACGCCGGGCAA
GAGCAACTCGGTCGCCGCATACACTATTCTCAGAATGACTTGGTTGAGTACTCACCAGTCACAGAAAAGC
ATCTTACGGATGGCATGACAGTAAGAGAATTATGCAGTGCTGCCATAACCATGAGTGATAACACTGCGGC
CAACTTACTTCTGACAACGATCGGAGGACCGAAGGAGCTAACCGCTTTTTTGCACAACATGGGGGATCAT
GTAACTCGCCTTGATCGTTGGGAACCGGAGCTGAATGAAGCCATACCAAACGACGAGCGTGACACCACGA
TGCCTGTAGCAATGGCAACAACGTTGCGCAAACTATTAACTGGCGAACTACTTACTCTAGCTTCCCGGCA
ACAATTAATAGACTGGATGGAGGCGGATAAAGTTGCAGGACCACTTCTGCGCTCGGCCCTTCCGGCTGGC
TGGTTTATTGCTGATAAATCTGGAGCCGGTGAGCGTGGAAGCCGCGGTATCATTGCAGCACTGGGGCCAG
ATGGTAAGCCCTCCCGTATCGTAGTTATCTACACGACGGGGAGTCAGGCAACTATGGATGAACGAAATAG
ACAGATCGCTGAGATAGGTGCCTCACTGATTAAGCATTGGTAACTGTCAGACCAAGTTTACTCATATATA
CTTTAGATTGATTTAAAACTTCATTTTTAATTTAAAAGGATCTAGGTGAAGATCCTTTTTGATAATCTCA
TGACCAAAATCCCTTAACGTGAGTTTTCGTTCCACTGAGCGTCAGACCCCGTAGAAAAGATCAAAGGATC
TTCTTGAGATCCTTTTTTTCTGCGCGTAATCTGCTGCTTGCAAACAAAAAAACCACCGCTACCAGCGGTG
GTTTGTTTGCCGGATCAAGAGCTACCAACTCTTTTTCCGAAGGTAACTGGCTTCAGCAGAGCGCAGATAC
CAAATACTGTCCTTCTAGTGTAGCCGTAGTTAGGCCACCACTTCAAGAACTCTGTAGCACCGCCTACATA
CCTCGCTCTGCTAATCCTGTTACCAGTGGCTGCTGCCAGTGGCGATAAGTCGTGTCTTACCGGGTTGGAC
TCAAGACGATAGTTACCGGATAAGGCGCAGCGGTCGGGCTGAACGGGGGGTTCGTGCACACAGCCCAGCT
TGGAGCGAACGACCTACACCGAACTGAGATACCTACAGCGTGAGCTATGAGAAAGCGCCACGCTTCCCGA
AGGGAGAAAGGCGGACAGGTATCCGGTAAGCGGCAGGGTCGGAACAGGAGAGCGCACGAGGGAGCTTCCA
GGGGGAAACGCCTGGTATCTTTATAGTCCTGTCGGGTTTCGCCACCTCTGACTTGAGCGTCGATTTTTGT
GATGCTCGTCAGGGGGGCGGAGCCTATGGAAAAACGCCAGCAACGCGGCCTTTTTACGGTTCCTGGCCTT
TTGCTGGCCTTTTGCTCACATGT
Features (pLannotate 1.2.2; 19 found; start..end, strand, type, name):
      1..241     +  promoter       U6 promoter: RNA polymerase III promoter for human U6 snRNA
    271..346     +  misc_RNA       gRNA scaffold: guide RNA scaffold for the Streptococcus pyogenes CRISPR/Cas9 system
    353..396     +  misc_RNA       gRNA scaffold (fragment): guide RNA scaffold for the Streptococcus pyogenes CRISPR/Cas9 system
    443..728     +  enhancer       CMV enhancer: human cytomegalovirus immediate early enhancer; contains an 18-bp deletion relative to the standard CMV enhancer
    730..1007    +  promoter       chicken β-actin promoter: No description available
   1008..1236    +  intron         hybrid intron: hybrid between chicken β-actin (CBA) and minute virus of mice (MMV) introns (Gray et al., 2011)
   1374..2975    +  CDS            Cas9(N): N-terminal portion of Streptococcus pyogenes Cas9 (Zetsche et al., 2015)
   2976..5474    +  CDS            Cas9(C): C-terminal portion of Streptococcus pyogenes Cas9 (Zetsche et al., 2015)
   5475..5522    +  CDS            nucleoplasmin NLS: bipartite nuclear localization signal from nucleoplasmin
   5592..6305    +  CDS            EGFP: EGFP is a basic (constitutively fluorescent) green fluorescent protein published in 1996, derived from Aequorea victoria. It is reported to be a rapidly-maturing weak dimer with moderate acid sensitivity.
   6339..6450    +  polyA_signal   bGH poly(A) signal: bovine growth hormone polyadenylation signal
   6555..6695    +  repeat_region  AAV2 ITR: inverted terminal repeat of adeno-associated virus serotype 2 inverted
   6700..6751    -  misc_feature   bom (fragment): basis of mobility region from pBR322
   6770..7150    +  rep_origin     M13 ori (sequence partly withheld): M13 bacteriophage origin of replication; arrow indicates direction of (+) strand synthesis
   7226..7275    -  misc_feature   bom (fragment): basis of mobility region from pBR322
   7377..7412    -  CDS            rop (fragment): Rop protein, which maintains plasmids at low copy number; rop
   7507..7611    +  promoter       AmpR promoter: bla
   7612..8472    +  CDS            AmpR: β-lactamase; bla; confers resistance to ampicillin, carbenicillin, and related antibiotics
   8643..9231    +  rep_origin     ori: high-copy-number ColE1/pMB1/pBR322/pUC origin of replication
