>Addgene plasmid #172471 | pX458_sgRNA_Ago1_6 | addgene full sequence | sequence record 344151 | Addgene Partial NGS Result
GAGGGCCTATTTCCCATGATTCCTTCATATTTGCATATACGATACAAGGCTGTTAGAGAGATAATTGGAA
TTAATTTGACTGTAAACACAAAGATATTAGTACAAAATACGTGACGTAGAAAGTAATAATTTCTTGGGTA
GTTTGCAGTTTTAAAATTATGTTTTAAAATGGACTATCATATGCTTACCGTAACTTGAAAGTATTTCGAT
TTCTTGGCTTTATATATCTTGTGGAAAGGACGAAACACCGGGCAGCTTTCCAGTGGAAGAGTTTTAGAGC
TAGAAATAGCAAGTTAAAATAAGGCTAGTCCGTTATCAACTTGAAAAAGTGGCACCGAGTCGGTGCTTTT
TTGTTTTAGAGCTAGAAATAGCAAGTTAAAATAAGGCTAGTCCGTTTTTAGCGCGTGCGCCAATTCTGCA
GACAAATGGCTCTAGAGGTACCCGTTACATAACTTACGGTAAATGGCCCGCCTGGCTGACCGCCCAACGA
CCCCCGCCCATTGACGTCAATAGTAACGCCAATAGGGACTTTCCATTGACGTCAATGGGTGGAGTATTTA
CGGTAAACTGCCCACTTGGCAGTACATCAAGTGTATCATATGCCAAGTACGCCCCCTATTGACGTCAATG
ACGGTAAATGGCCCGCCTGGCATTGTGCCCAGTACATGACCTTATGGGACTTTCCTACTTGGCAGTACAT
CTACGTATTAGTCATCGCTATTACCATGGTCGAGGTGAGCCCCACGTTCTGCTTCACTCTCCCCATCTCC
CCCCCCTCCCCACCCCCAATTTTGTATTTATTTATTTTTTAATTATTTTGTGCAGCGATGGGGGCGGGGG
GGGGGGGGGGGCGCGCGCCRGGSGGGGSGGGGSGGGGSGRGGGGSGGGGSGGGGSGAGGCGGAGAGGTGC
GGCGGCAGCCAATCAGAGCGGCGCGCTCCGAAAGTTTCCTTTTATGGCGAGGCGGCGGCGGCGGCGGCCC
TATAAAAAGCGAAGCGCGCGGCGGGCGGGAGTCGCTGCGCGCTGCCTTCGCCCCGTGCCCCGCTCCGCCG
CCGCCTCGCGCCGCCCGCCCCGGCTCTGACTGACCGCGTTACTCCCACAGGTGAGCGGGCGGGACGGCCC
TTCTCCTCCGGGCTGTAATTAGCTGAGCAAGAGGTAAGGGTTTAAGGGATGGTTGGTTGGTGGGGTATTA
ATGTTTAATTACCTGGAGCACCTGCCTGAAATCACTTTTTTTCAGGTTGGACCGGTGCCACCATGGACTA
TAAGGACCACGACGGAGACTACAAGGATCATGATATTGATTACAAAGACGATGACGATAAGATGGCCCCA
AAGAAGAAGCGGAAGGTCGGTATCCACGGAGTCCCAGCAGCCGACAAGAAGTACAGCATCGGCCTGGACA
TCGGCACCAACTCTGTGGGCTGGGCCGTGATCACCGACGAGTACAAGGTGCCCAGCAAGAAATTCAAGGT
GCTGGGCAACACCGACCGGCACAGCATCAAGAAGAACCTGATCGGAGCCCTGCTGTTCGACAGCGGCGAA
ACAGCCGAGGCCACCCGGCTGAAGAGAACCGCCAGAAGAAGATACACCAGACGGAAGAACCGGATCTGCT
ATCTGCAAGAGATCTTCAGCAACGAGATGGCCAAGGTGGACGACAGCTTCTTCCACAGACTGGAAGAGTC
CTTCCTGGTGGAAGAGGATAAGAAGCACGAGCGGCACCCCATCTTCGGCAACATCGTGGACGAGGTGGCC
TACCACGAGAAGTACCCCACCATCTACCACCTGAGAAAGAAACTGGTGGACAGCACCGACAAGGCCGACC
TGCGGCTGATCTATCTGGCCCTGGCCCACATGATCAAGTTCCGGGGCCACTTCCTGATCGAGGGCGACCT
GAACCCCGACAACAGCGACGTGGACAAGCTGTTCATCCAGCTGGTGCAGACCTACAACCAGCTGTTCGAG
GAAAACCCCATCAACGCCAGCGGCGTGGACGCCAAGGCCATCCTGTCTGCCAGACTGAGCAAGAGCAGAC
GGCTGGAAAATCTGATCGCCCAGCTGCCCGGCGAGAAGAAGAATGGCCTGTTCGGAAACCTGATTGCCCT
GAGCCTGGGCCTGACCCCCAACTTCAAGAGCAACTTCGACCTGGCCGAGGATGCCAAACTGCAGCTGAGC
AAGGACACCTACGACGACGACCTGGACAACCTGCTGGCCCAGATCGGCGACCAGTACGCCGACCTGTTTC
TGGCCGCCAAGAACCTGTCCGACGCCATCCTGCTGAGCGACATCCTGAGAGTGAACACCGAGATCACCAA
GGCCCCCCTGAGCGCCTCTATGATCAAGAGATACGACGAGCACCACCAGGACCTGACCCTGCTGAAAGCT
CTCGTGCGGCAGCAGCTGCCTGAGAAGTACAAAGAGATTTTCTTCGACCAGAGCAAGAACGGCTACGCCG
GCTACATTGACGGCGGAGCCAGCCAGGAAGAGTTCTACAAGTTCATCAAGCCCATCCTGGAAAAGATGGA
CGGCACCGAGGAACTGCTCGTGAAGCTGAACAGAGAGGACCTGCTGCGGAAGCAGCGGACCTTCGACAAC
GGCAGCATCCCCCACCAGATCCACCTGGGAGAGCTGCACGCCATTCTGCGGCGGCAGGAAGATTTTTACC
CATTCCTGAAGGACAACCGGGAAAAGATCGAGAAGATCCTGACCTTCCGCATCCCCTACTACGTGGGCCC
TCTGGCCAGGGGAAACAGCAGATTCGCCTGGATGACCAGAAAGAGCGAGGAAACCATCACCCCCTGGAAC
TTCGAGGAAGTGGTGGACAAGGGCGCTTCCGCCCAGAGCTTCATCGAGCGGATGACCAACTTCGATAAGA
ACCTGCCCAACGAGAAGGTGCTGCCCAAGCACAGCCTGCTGTACGAGTACTTCACCGTGTATAACGAGCT
GACCAAAGTGAAATACGTGACCGAGGGAATGAGAAAGCCCGCCTTCCTGAGCGGCGAGCAGAAAAAGGCC
ATCGTGGACCTGCTGTTCAAGACCAACCGGAAAGTGACCGTGAAGCAGCTGAAAGAGGACTACTTCAAGA
AAATCGAGTGCTTCGACTCCGTGGAAATCTCCGGCGTGGAAGATCGGTTCAACGCCTCCCTGGGCACATA
CCACGATCTGCTGAAAATTATCAAGGACAAGGACTTCCTGGACAATGAGGAAAACGAGGACATTCTGGAA
GATATCGTGCTGACCCTGACACTGTTTGAGGACAGAGAGATGATCGAGGAACGGCTGAAAACCTATGCCC
ACCTGTTCGACGACAAAGTGATGAAGCAGCTGAAGCGGCGGAGATACACCGGCTGGGGCAGGCTGAGCCG
GAAGCTGATCAACGGCATCCGGGACAAGCAGTCCGGCAAGACAATCCTGGATTTCCTGAAGTCCGACGGC
TTCGCCAACAGAAACTTCATGCAGCTGATCCACGACGACAGCCTGACCTTTAAAGAGGACATCCAGAAAG
CCCAGGTGTCCGGCCAGGGCGATAGCCTGCACGAGCACATTGCCAATCTGGCCGGCAGCCCCGCCATTAA
GAAGGGCATCCTGCAGACAGTGAAGGTGGTGGACGAGCTCGTGAAAGTGATGGGCCGGCACAAGCCCGAG
AACATCGTGATCGAAATGGCCAGAGAGAACCAGACCACCCAGAAGGGACAGAAGAACAGCCGCGAGAGAA
TGAAGCGGATCGAAGAGGGCATCAAAGAGCTGGGCAGCCAGATCCTGAAAGAACACCCCGTGGAAAACAC
CCAGCTGCAGAACGAGAAGCTGTACCTGTACTACCTGCAGAATGGGCGGGATATGTACGTGGACCAGGAA
CTGGACATCAACCGGCTGTCCGACTACGATGTGGACCATATCGTGCCTCAGAGCTTTCTGAAGGACGACT
CCATCGACAACAAGGTGCTGACCAGAAGCGACAAGAACCGGGGCAAGAGCGACAACGTGCCCTCCGAAGA
GGTCGTGAAGAAGATGAAGAACTACTGGCGGCAGCTGCTGAACGCCAAGCTGATTACCCAGAGAAAGTTC
GACAATCTGACCAAGGCCGAGAGAGGCGGCCTGAGCGAACTGGATAAGGCCGGCTTCATCAAGAGACAGC
TGGTGGAAACCCGGCAGATCACAAAGCACGTGGCACAGATCCTGGACTCCCGGATGAACACTAAGTACGA
CGAGAATGACAAGCTGATCCGGGAAGTGAAAGTGATCACCCTGAAGTCCAAGCTGGTGTCCGATTTCCGG
AAGGATTTCCAGTTTTACAAAGTGCGCGAGATCAACAACTACCACCACGCCCACGACGCCTACCTGAACG
CCGTCGTGGGAACCGCCCTGATCAAAAAGTACCCTAAGCTGGAAAGCGAGTTCGTGTACGGCGACTACAA
GGTGTACGACGTGCGGAAGATGATCGCCAAGAGCGAGCAGGAAATCGGCAAGGCTACCGCCAAGTACTTC
TTCTACAGCAACATCATGAACTTTTTCAAGACCGAGATTACCCTGGCCAACGGCGAGATCCGGAAGCGGC
CTCTGATCGAGACAAACGGCGAAACCGGGGAGATCGTGTGGGATAAGGGCCGGGATTTTGCCACCGTGCG
GAAAGTGCTGAGCATGCCCCAAGTGAATATCGTGAAAAAGACCGAGGTGCAGACAGGCGGCTTCAGCAAA
GAGTCTATCCTGCCCAAGAGGAACAGCGATAAGCTGATCGCCAGAAAGAAGGACTGGGACCCTAAGAAGT
ACGGCGGCTTCGACAGCCCCACCGTGGCCTATTCTGTGCTGGTGGTGGCCAAAGTGGAAAAGGGCAAGTC
CAAGAAACTGAAGAGTGTGAAAGAGCTGCTGGGGATCACCATCATGGAAAGAAGCAGCTTCGAGAAGAAT
CCCATCGACTTTCTGGAAGCCAAGGGCTACAAAGAAGTGAAAAAGGACCTGATCATCAAGCTGCCTAAGT
ACTCCCTGTTCGAGCTGGAAAACGGCCGGAAGAGAATGCTGGCCTCTGCCGGCGAACTGCAGAAGGGAAA
CGAACTGGCCCTGCCCTCCAAATATGTGAACTTCCTGTACCTGGCCAGCCACTATGAGAAGCTGAAGGGC
TCCCCCGAGGATAATGAGCAGAAACAGCTGTTTGTGGAACAGCACAAGCACTACCTGGACGAGATCATCG
AGCAGATCAGCGAGTTCTCCAAGAGAGTGATCCTGGCCGACGCTAATCTGGACAAAGTGCTGTCCGCCTA
CAACAAGCACCGGGATAAGCCCATCAGAGAGCAGGCCGAGAATATCATCCACCTGTTTACCCTGACCAAT
CTGGGAGCCCCTGCCGCCTTCAAGTACTTTGACACCACCATCGACCGGAAGAGGTACACCAGCACCAAAG
AGGTGCTGGACGCCACCCTGATCCACCAGAGCATCACCGGCCTGTACGAGACACGGATCGACCTGTCTCA
GCTGGGAGGCGACAAAAGGCCGGCGGCCACGAAAAAGGCCGGCCAGGCAAAAAAGAAAAAGGAATTCGGC
AGTGGAGAGGGCAGAGGAAGTCTGCTAACATGCGGTGACGTCGAGGAGAATCCTGGCCCAGTGAGCAAGG
GCGAGGAGCTGTTCACCGGGGTGGTGCCCATCCTGGTCGAGCTGGACGGCGACGTAAACGGCCACAAGTT
CAGCGTGTCCGGCGAGGGCGAGGGCGATGCCACCTACGGCAAGCTGACCCTGAAGTTCATCTGCACCACC
GGCAAGCTGCCCGTGCCCTGGCCCACCCTCGTGACCACCCTGACCTACGGCGTGCAGTGCTTCAGCCGCT
ACCCCGACCACATGAAGCAGCACGACTTCTTCAAGTCCGCCATGCCCGAAGGCTACGTCCAGGAGCGCAC
CATCTTCTTCAAGGACGACGGCAACTACAAGACCCGCGCCGAGGTGAAGTTCGAGGGCGACACCCTGGTG
AACCGCATCGAGCTGAAGGGCATCGACTTCAAGGAGGACGGCAACATCCTGGGGCACAAGCTGGAGTACA
ACTACAACAGCCACAACGTCTATATCATGGCCGACAAGCAGAAGAACGGCATCAAGGTGAACTTCAAGAT
CCGCCACAACATCGAGGACGGCAGCGTGCAGCTCGCCGACCACTACCAGCAGAACACCCCCATCGGCGAC
GGCCCCGTGCTGCTGCCCGACAACCACTACCTGAGCACCCAGTCCGCCCTGAGCAAAGACCCCAACGAGA
AGCGCGATCACATGGTCCTGCTGGAGTTCGTGACCGCCGCCGGGATCACTCTCGGCATGGACGAGCTGTA
CAAGGAATTCTAACTAGAGCTCGCTGATCAGCCTCGACTGTGCCTTCTAGTTGCCAGCCATCTGTTGTTT
GCCCCTCCCCCGTGCCTTCCTTGACCCTGGAAGGTGCCACTCCCACTGTCCTTTCCTAATAAAATGAGGA
AATTGCATCGCATTGTCTGAGTAGGTGTCATTCTATTCTGGGGGGTGGGGTGGGGCAGGACAGCAAGGGG
GAGGATTGGGAAGAGAATAGCAGGCATGCTGGGGAGCGGCCGCAGGAACCCCTAGTGATGGAGTTGGCCA
CTCCCTCTCTGCGCGCTCGCTCGCTCACTGAGGCCGGGCGACCAAAGGTCGCCCGACGCCCGGGCTTTGC
CCGGGCGGCCTCAGTGAGCGAGCGAGCGCGCAGCTGCCTGCAGGGGCGCCTGATGCGGTATTTTCTCCTT
ACGCATCTGTGCGGTATTTCACACCGCATA
[95 nt withheld, positions 6751-6845]
T
[46 nt withheld, positions 6847-6892]
C
[141 nt withheld, positions 6894-7034]
CCTTTGACGTTGGAGTCCACGTTCTTT
[37 nt withheld, positions 7062-7098]
ACTCTATCTCGGGCTATTCTTTTGATTTATAAGGGATTTTGCCGATTTCGGTCTATTGGTTAAAAAATGA
GCTGATTTAACAAAAATTTAACGCGAATTTTAACAAAATATTAACGTTTACAATTTTATGGTGCACTCTC
AGTACAATCTGCTCTGATGCCGCATAGTTAAGCCAGCCCCGACACCCGCCAACACCCGCTGACGCGCCCT
GACGGGCTTGTCTGCTCCCGGCATCCGCTTACAGACAAGCTGTGACCGTCTCCGGGAGCTGCATGTGTCA
GAGGTTTTCACCGTCATCACCGAAACGCGCGAGACGAAAGGGCCTCGTGATACGCCTATTTTTATAGGTT
AATGTCATGATAATAATGGTTTCTTAGACGTCAGGTGGCACTTTTCGGGGAAATGTGCGCGGAACCCCTA
TTTGTTTATTTTTCTAAATACATTCAAATATGTATCCGCTCATGAGACAATAACCCTGATAAATGCTTCA
ATAATATTGAAAAAGGAAGAGTATGAGTATTCAACATTTCCGTGTCGCCCTTATTCCCTTTTTTGCGGCA
TTTTGCCTTCCTGTTTTTGCTCACCCAGAAACGCTGGTGAAAGTAAAAGATGCTGAAGATCAGTTGGGTG
CACGAGTGGGTTACATCGAACTGGATCTCAACAGCGGTAAGATCCTTGAGAGTTTTCGCCCCGAAGAACG
TTTTCCAATGATGAGCACTTTTAAAGTTCTGCTATGTGGCGCGGTATTATCCCGTATTGACGCCGGGCAA
GAGCAACTCGGTCGCCGCATACACTATTCTCAGAATGACTTGGTTGAGTACTCACCAGTCACAGAAAAGC
ATCTTACGGATGGCATGACAGTAAGAGAATTATGCAGTGCTGCCATAACCATGAGTGATAACACTGCGGC
CAACTTACTTCTGACAACGATCGGAGGACCGAAGGAGCTAACCGCTTTTTTGCACAACATGGGGGATCAT
GTAACTCGCCTTGATCGTTGGGAACCGGAGCTGAATGAAGCCATACCAAACGACGAGCGTGACACCACGA
TGCCTGTAGCAATGGCAACAACGTTGCGCAAACTATTAACTGGCGAACTACTTACTCTAGCTTCCCGGCA
ACAATTAATAGACTGGATGGAGGCGGATAAAGTTGCAGGACCACTTCTGCGCTCGGCCCTTCCGGCTGGC
TGGTTTATTGCTGATAAATCTGGAGCCGGTGAGCGTGGAAGCCGCGGTATCATTGCAGCACTGGGGCCAG
ATGGTAAGCCCTCCCGTATCGTAGTTATCTACACGACGGGGAGTCAGGCAACTATGGATGAACGAAATAG
ACAGATCGCTGAGATAGGTGCCTCACTGATTAAGCATTGGTAACTGTCAGACCAAGTTTACTCATATATA
CTTTAGATTGATTTAAAACTTCATTTTTAATTTAAAAGGATCTAGGTGAAGATCCTTTTTGATAATCTCA
TGACCAAAATCCCTTAACGTGAGTTTTCGTTCCACTGAGCGTCAGACCCCGTAGAAAAGATCAAAGGATC
TTCTTGAGATCCTTTTTTTCTGCGCGTAATCTGCTGCTTGCAAACAAAAAAACCACCGCTACCAGCGGTG
GTTTGTTTGCCGGATCAAGAGCTACCAACTCTTTTTCCGAAGGTAACTGGCTTCAGCAGAGCGCAGATAC
CAAATACTGTTCTTCTAGTGTAGCCGTAGTTAGGCCACCACTTCAAGAACTCTGTAGCACCGCCTACATA
CCTCGCTCTGCTAATCCTGTTACCAGTGGCTGCTGCCAGTGGCGATAAGTCGTGTCTTACCGGGTTGGAC
TCAAGACGATAGTTACCGGATAAGGCGCAGCGGTCGGGCTGAACGGGGGGTTCGTGCACACAGCCCAGCT
TGGAGCGAACGACCTACACCGAACTGAGATACCTACAGCGTGAGCTATGAGAAAGCGCCACGCTTCCCGA
AGGGAGAAAGGCGGACAGGTATCCGGTAAGCGGCAGGGTCGGAACAGGAGAGCGCACGAGGGAGCTTCCA
GGGGGAAACGCCTGGTATCTTTATAGTCCTGTCGGGTTTCGCCACCTCTGACTTGAGCGTCGATTTTTGT
GATGCTCGTCAGGGGGGCGGAGCCTATGGAAAAACGCCAGCAACGCGGCCTTTTTACGGTTCCTGGCCTT
TTGCTGGCCTTTTGCTCACATGT
Features (pLannotate 1.2.2; 19 found; start..end, strand, type, name):
      1..241     +  promoter       U6 promoter: RNA polymerase III promoter for human U6 snRNA
    271..346     +  misc_RNA       gRNA scaffold: guide RNA scaffold for the Streptococcus pyogenes CRISPR/Cas9 system
    353..396     +  misc_RNA       gRNA scaffold (fragment): guide RNA scaffold for the Streptococcus pyogenes CRISPR/Cas9 system
    443..728     +  enhancer       CMV enhancer: human cytomegalovirus immediate early enhancer; contains an 18-bp deletion relative to the standard CMV enhancer
    730..1007    +  promoter       chicken β-actin promoter: No description available
   1008..1235    +  intron         hybrid intron: hybrid between chicken β-actin (CBA) and minute virus of mice (MMV) introns (Gray et al., 2011)
   1373..2974    +  CDS            Cas9(N): N-terminal portion of Streptococcus pyogenes Cas9 (Zetsche et al., 2015)
   2975..5473    +  CDS            Cas9(C): C-terminal portion of Streptococcus pyogenes Cas9 (Zetsche et al., 2015)
   5474..5521    +  CDS            nucleoplasmin NLS: bipartite nuclear localization signal from nucleoplasmin
   5591..6304    +  CDS            EGFP: EGFP is a basic (constitutively fluorescent) green fluorescent protein published in 1996, derived from Aequorea victoria. It is reported to be a rapidly-maturing weak dimer with moderate acid sensitivity.
   6338..6449    +  polyA_signal   bGH poly(A) signal: bovine growth hormone polyadenylation signal
   6554..6694    +  repeat_region  AAV2 ITR: inverted terminal repeat of adeno-associated virus serotype 2 inverted
   6699..6750    -  misc_feature   bom (fragment): basis of mobility region from pBR322
   6769..7224    +  rep_origin     f1 ori (sequence partly withheld): f1 bacteriophage origin of replication; arrow indicates direction of (+) strand synthesis
   7225..7274    -  misc_feature   bom (fragment): basis of mobility region from pBR322
   7376..7411    -  CDS            rop (fragment): Rop protein, which maintains plasmids at low copy number; rop
   7506..7610    +  promoter       AmpR promoter: bla
   7611..8471    +  CDS            AmpR: β-lactamase; bla; confers resistance to ampicillin, carbenicillin, and related antibiotics
   8642..9230    +  rep_origin     ori: high-copy-number ColE1/pMB1/pBR322/pUC origin of replication
