[The description below was written by a language model from this plasmid's Addgene catalogue record and pLannotate feature annotations shown in this document.]
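Description:
pX458_sgRNA_Ago1_6 is an all-in-one mammalian CRISPR/Cas9 expression plasmid built on the pX458 backbone. It delivers Streptococcus pyogenes Cas9, a GFP reporter and a single guide RNA against mouse Ago1 from one transfected vector. It is propagated in E. coli as a high-copy plasmid through a ColE1/pUC-type origin and selected with ampicillin through the bla gene. A filamentous phage origin (called f1 in one annotation and M13 in the other) is also present. A single AAV2 inverted terminal repeat lies downstream of the expression cassette, a backbone remnant that would not by itself support AAV packaging.

The guide was cloned between the two BbsI sites of the backbone, both destroyed in the process. This places the 20-nt spacer between the human U6 RNA polymerase III promoter and the SpCas9 gRNA scaffold. A second, partial scaffold fragment is annotated just after the first. The protein cassette is driven by a hybrid of CMV enhancer, chicken β-actin promoter and a chimeric intron. The Cas9 coding sequence is annotated as adjoining N- and C-terminal portions that together form one continuous open reading frame, followed by a nucleoplasmin nuclear localization signal, EGFP and a bGH polyadenylation signal. The annotation does not identify the short linker between the NLS and EGFP.

GFP marks transfected cells, which allows them to be identified or sorted. The associated publication concerns AGO1 function in mouse embryonic stem cells, consistent with use for disrupting Ago1. The verified and depositor sequences differ by about one nucleotide in length, and the depositor states that these differences do not affect function.
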