Addgene plasmid #172471: pX458_sgRNA_Ago1_6
Purpose: Expresses SpCas9, GFP, and sgRNA targeting Ago1.
Depositing lab: Constance Ciaudo. Depositing organization: ETH Zurich (Swiss Federal Institute of Technology). Publication: AGO1 regulates pericentromeric regions in mouse embryonic stem cells. Muller M, Fah T, Schaefer M, Hermes V, Luitz J, Stalder P, Arora R, Ngondo RP, Ciaudo C. Life Sci Alliance. 2022 Mar 2;5(6). pii: 5/6/e202101277. doi: 10.26508/lsa.202101277. Print 2022 Jun. PubMed 35236760.
Backbone
  Vector backbone: pX458
  Backbone manufacturer: Feng Zhang Lab (addgene#: 48138)
  Backbone size w/o insert (bp): 9272
  Vector type: Mammalian Expression, CRISPR
Growth in bacteria
  Bacterial resistance: Ampicillin, 100 μg/mL
  Growth temperature: 37°C
  Growth strain: DH5alpha
  Copy number: High Copy
Gene/Insert
  Gene/Insert name: sgAgo1
  gRNA/shRNA sequence: GGCAGCTTTCCAGTGGAAGA
  Species: M. musculus (mouse)
  Promoter: hU6
  Cloning method: Restriction Enzyme; 5′ cloning site BbsI (destroyed during cloning); 3′ cloning site BbsI (destroyed during cloning)
  Sequencing primers: 5′ GAGGGCCTATTTCCCATGATT
Terms and licenses: Academic/Nonprofit Terms; Industry Terms: Not Available to Industry
Depositor comments: Please note that the Addgene verified sequence differs slightly from the depositor sequence. These differences do not alter plasmid function.
How to cite: pX458_sgRNA_Ago1_6 was a gift from Constance Ciaudo (Addgene plasmid # 172471 ; http://n2t.net/addgene:172471 ; RRID:Addgene_172471)
